>Addgene plasmid #227136 | pGL4_EGR1p-BC0132-luc2 | addgene full sequence | sequence record 452571 | Addgene NGS Result
GGCCTAACTGGCCGGTACCTGAGCTCGCTAGCCTCGAGGATATCAAACAAGTTTGTACAAAAAAGCAGGC
TATGGTGAGCAAGGGCGAGGAGCTGTTCACCGGGGTGGTGCCCATCCTGGTCGAGCTGGACGGCGACGTA
AACGGCCACAAGTTCAGCGTGTCCGGCGAGGGCGAGGGCGATGCCACCTACGGCAAGCTGACCCTGAAGT
TCATCTGCACCACCGGCAAGCTGCCCGTGCCCTGGCCCACCCTCGTGACCACCCTGACCTACAACTTTTC
TATACAAAGTTGAGACACCGTGCCATAGATCGAGGCCCGGGGTCAAGGCCCCGCCTCTCCTGGGCGGCCC
CTGCCCAGGCGGGCCCAGCCGCTCCTCCCCCGCACTCCCGGTTCGCTCTCACGGTCCCTGAGGTGGGCGG
GCGGGCCCTGGATGACAGCGATAGAACCCCGGCCCGACTCGCCCTCGCCCCCGCTCTGGGTCTGGGCTTC
CCCAGCCTAGTTCACGCCTAGGAGCCGCCTGAGCAGCCGCGCGCCCAGCGCCACACGCCACGAGCCCTCC
CCGCCTGGGCGTCCCCGGATCCCGCGAGCGCTCGGGCTCCCGGCTTGGAACCAGGGAGGAGGGAGGGAGC
GAGGGAGCAACCAGCTGCGACCCGGAAATGCCATATAAGGAGCAGGAAGGATCCCCCGCCGGAACAACCC
TTATTTGGGCAGCACCTTATTTGGAGTGGCCCGATATGGCCCGGCCGCTTCCGGCTCTGGGAGGAGGGAA
GAAGGCGGAGGGAGGGGCAACGCGGGAACTCCGGAGCTGCGCGGGTCCCGGAGGCCCCGGCGGCGGCTAG
AGCTCTAGGCTTCCCCGAAGCCTGGGCGCCTGGGATGCGGGCGCGGGCGCGGGCCCTAGGGTGCAGGATG
GAGGTGCCGGGCGCTGTCGGATGGGGGGCTTCACGTCGCTCCGGGTCCTCCCGGCCGGTCCTGCCATATT
AGGGCTTCCTGCTTCCCATATATGGCCATGTACGTCACGACGGAGGCGGACCCGTGCCGTTCCAGACCCT
TCAAATAGAGGCGGATCCGGGGAGTCGCGAGAGATCCCAGCGCGCAGAACTTGGGGAGCCGCCGCCGCCA
TCCGCCGCCGCAGCCAGCTTCCGCCGCCGCAGGACCGGCCCCTGCCCCAGCCTCCGCAGCCGCGGCGCGT
CCACGCCCGCCCGCGCCCAGGGCGAGTCGGGGTCGCCGCCTGCACGCTTCTCAGTGTTCAACTTTGTATA
ATAAAGTTGAGCTAGTTGCTAAGTCTGCCGAGTAGAATTAACCCTCACTAAAGGGTAGGTGACACTATAC
ATATCATACTTCTACAAATGACCGTGACAAACTTTACATTACTTCTACCTATAGTGAGTCGTATTAGTAG
ACGCGAGTCAATGCATGTACGACAGCTTTCTTGTACAAAGTGGTTCGATATCAAGATCTGGCCTCGGCGG
CCAAGCTTGGCAATCCGGTACTGTTGGTAAAGCCACCATGGAAGATGCCAAAAACATTAAGAAGGGCCCA
GCGCCATTCTACCCACTCGAAGACGGGACCGCCGGCGAGCAGCTGCACAAAGCCATGAAGCGCTACGCCC
TGGTGCCCGGCACCATCGCCTTTACCGACGCACATATCGAGGTGGACATTACCTACGCCGAGTACTTCGA
GATGAGCGTTCGGCTGGCAGAAGCTATGAAGCGCTATGGGCTGAATACAAACCATCGGATCGTGGTGTGC
AGCGAGAATAGCTTGCAGTTCTTCATGCCCGTGTTGGGTGCCCTGTTCATCGGTGTGGCTGTGGCCCCAG
CTAACGACATCTACAACGAGCGCGAGCTGCTGAACAGCATGGGCATCAGCCAGCCCACCGTCGTATTCGT
GAGCAAGAAAGGGCTGCAAAAGATCCTCAACGTGCAAAAGAAGCTACCGATCATACAAAAGATCATCATC
ATGGATAGCAAGACCGACTACCAGGGCTTCCAAAGCATGTACACCTTCGTGACTTCCCATTTGCCACCCG
GCTTCAACGAGTACGACTTCGTGCCCGAGAGCTTCGACCGGGACAAAACCATCGCCCTGATCATGAACAG
TAGTGGCAGTACCGGATTGCCCAAGGGCGTAGCCCTACCGCACCGCACCGCTTGTGTCCGATTCAGTCAT
GCCCGCGACCCCATCTTCGGCAACCAGATCATCCCCGACACCGCTATCCTCAGCGTGGTGCCATTTCACC
ACGGCTTCGGCATGTTCACCACGCTGGGCTACTTGATCTGCGGCTTTCGGGTCGTGCTCATGTACCGCTT
CGAGGAGGAGCTATTCTTGCGCAGCTTGCAAGACTATAAGATTCAATCTGCCCTGCTGGTGCCCACACTA
TTTAGCTTCTTCGCTAAGAGCACTCTCATCGACAAGTACGACCTAAGCAACTTGCACGAGATCGCCAGCG
GCGGGGCGCCGCTCAGCAAGGAGGTAGGTGAGGCCGTGGCCAAACGCTTCCACCTACCAGGCATCCGCCA
GGGCTACGGCCTGACAGAAACAACCAGCGCCATTCTGATCACCCCCGAAGGGGACGACAAGCCTGGCGCA
GTAGGCAAGGTGGTGCCCTTCTTCGAGGCTAAGGTGGTGGACTTGGACACCGGTAAGACACTGGGTGTGA
ACCAGCGCGGCGAGCTGTGCGTCCGTGGCCCCATGATCATGAGCGGCTACGTTAACAACCCCGAGGCTAC
AAACGCTCTCATCGACAAGGACGGCTGGCTGCACAGCGGCGACATCGCCTACTGGGACGAGGACGAGCAC
TTCTTCATCGTGGACCGGCTGAAGAGCCTGATCAAATACAAGGGCTACCAGGTAGCCCCAGCCGAACTGG
AGAGCATCCTGCTGCAACACCCCAACATCTTCGACGCCGGGGTCGCCGGCCTGCCCGACGACGATGCCGG
CGAGCTGCCCGCCGCAGTCGTCGTGCTGGAACACGGTAAAACCATGACCGAGAAGGAGATCGTGGACTAT
GTGGCCAGCCAGGTTACAACCGCCAAGAAGCTGCGCGGTGGTGTTGTGTTCGTGGACGAGGTGCCTAAAG
GACTGACCGGCAAGTTGGACGCCCGCAAGATCCGCGAGATTCTCATTAAGGCCAAGAAGGGCGGCAAGAT
CGCCGTGTAATCTGCTTGCAAGAACTGGTTCAGTAGCTTAAGCCACTTTGTGATCCACCTTAACAGCCAC
GGCTTCCCTCCCGAGGTGGAGGAGCAGGCCGCCGGCACCCTGCCCATGAGCTGCGCCCAGGAGAGCGGCA
TGGATAGACACCCTGCTGCTTGCGCCAGCGCCAGGATCAACGTCTAACTGCAGTCTAGAGTCGGGGCGGC
CGGCCGCTTCGAGCAGACATGATAAGATACATTGATGAGTTTGGACAAACCACAACTAGAATGCAGTGAA
AAAAATGCTTTATTTGTGAAATTTGTGATGCTATTGCTTTATTTGTAACCATTATAAGCTGCAATAAACA
AGTTAACAACAACAATTGCATTCATTTTATGTTTCAGGTTCAGGGGGAGGTGTGGGAGGTTTTTTAAAGC
AAGTAAAACCTCTACAAATGTGGTAAAATCGATAAGGATCCGTTTGCGTATTGGGCGCTCTTCCGCTGAT
CTGCGCAGCACCATGGCCTGAAATAACCTCTGAAAGAGGAACTTGGTTAGCTACCTTCTGAGGCGGAAAG
AACCAGCTGTGGAATGTGTGTCAGTTAGGGTGTGGAAAGTCCCCAGGCTCCCCAGCAGGCAGAAGTATGC
AAAGCATGCATCTCAATTAGTCAGCAACCAGGTGTGGAAAGTCCCCAGGCTCCCCAGCAGGCAGAAGTAT
GCAAAGCATGCATCTCAATTAGTCAGCAACCATAGTCCCGCCCCTAACTCCGCCCATCCCGCCCCTAACT
CCGCCCAGTTCCGCCCATTCTCCGCCCCATGGCTGACTAATTTTTTTTATTTATGCAGAGGCCGAGGCCG
CCTCTGCCTCTGAGCTATTCCAGAAGTAGTGAGGAGGCTTTTTTGGAGGCCTAGGCTTTTGCAAAAAGCT
CGATTCTTCTGACACTAGCGCCACCATGAAGAAGCCCGAACTCACCGCTACCAGCGTTGAAAAATTTCTC
ATCGAGAAGTTCGACAGTGTGAGCGACCTGATGCAGTTGTCGGAGGGCGAAGAGAGCCGAGCCTTCAGCT
TCGATGTCGGCGGACGCGGCTATGTACTGCGGGTGAATAGCTGCGCTGATGGCTTCTACAAAGACCGCTA
CGTGTACCGCCACTTCGCCAGCGCTGCACTACCCATCCCCGAAGTGTTGGACATCGGCGAGTTCAGCGAG
AGCCTGACATACTGCATCAGTAGACGCGCCCAAGGCGTTACTCTCCAAGACCTCCCCGAAACAGAGCTGC
CTGCTGTGTTACAGCCTGTCGCCGAAGCTATGGATGCTATTGCCGCCGCCGACCTCAGTCAAACCAGCGG
CTTCGGCCCATTCGGGCCCCAAGGCATCGGCCAGTACACAACCTGGCGGGATTTCATTTGCGCCATTGCT
GATCCCCATGTCTACCACTGGCAGACCGTGATGGACGACACCGTGTCCGCCAGCGTAGCTCAAGCCCTGG
ACGAACTGATGCTGTGGGCCGAAGACTGTCCCGAGGTGCGCCACCTCGTCCATGCCGACTTCGGCAGCAA
CAACGTCCTGACCGACAACGGCCGCATCACCGCCGTAATCGACTGGTCCGAAGCTATGTTCGGGGACAGT
CAGTACGAGGTGGCCAACATCTTCTTCTGGCGGCCCTGGCTGGCTTGCATGGAGCAGCAGACTCGCTACT
TCGAGCGCCGGCATCCCGAGCTGGCCGGCAGCCCTCGTCTGCGAGCCTACATGCTGCGCATCGGCCTGGA
TCAGCTCTACCAGAGCCTCGTGGACGGCAACTTCGACGATGCTGCCTGGGCTCAAGGCCGCTGCGATGCC
ATCGTCCGCAGCGGGGCCGGCACCGTCGGTCGCACACAAATCGCTCGCCGGAGCGCAGCCGTATGGACCG
ACGGCTGCGTCGAGGTGCTGGCCGACAGCGGCAACCGCCGGCCCAGTACACGACCGCGCGCTAAGGAGGT
AGGTCGAGTTTAAACTCTAGAACCGGTCATGGCCGCAATAAAATATCTTTATTTTCATTACATCTGTGTG
TTGGTTTTTTGTGTGTTCGAACTAGATGCTGTCGACCGATGCCCTTGAGAGCCTTCAACCCAGTCAGCTC
CTTCCGGTGGGCGCGGGGCATGACTATCGTCGCCGCACTTATGACTGTCTTCTTTATCATGCAACTCGTA
GGACAGGTGCCGGCAGCGCTCTTCCGCTTCCTCGCTCACTGACTCGCTGCGCTCGGTCGTTCGGCTGCGG
CGAGCGGTATCAGCTCACTCAAAGGCGGTAATACGGTTATCCACAGAATCAGGGGATAACGCAGGAAAGA
ACATGTGAGCAAAAGGCCAGCAAAAGGCCAGGAACCGTAAAAAGGCCGCGTTGCTGGCGTTTTTCCATAG
GCTCCGCCCCCCTGACGAGCATCACAAAAATCGACGCTCAAGTCAGAGGTGGCGAAACCCGACAGGACTA
TAAAGATACCAGGCGTTTCCCCCTGGAAGCTCCCTCGTGCGCTCTCCTGTTCCGACCCTGCCGCTTACCG
GATACCTGTCCGCCTTTCTCCCTTCGGGAAGCGTGGCGCTTTCTCATAGCTCACGCTGTAGGTATCTCAG
TTCGGTGTAGGTCGTTCGCTCCAAGCTGGGCTGTGTGCACGAACCCCCCGTTCAGCCCGACCGCTGCGCC
TTATCCGGTAACTATCGTCTTGAGTCCAACCCGGTAAGACACGACTTATCGCCACTGGCAGCAGCCACTG
GTAACAGGATTAGCAGAGCGAGGTATGTAGGCGGTGCTACAGAGTTCTTGAAGTGGTGGCCTAACTACGG
CTACACTAGAAGAACAGTATTTGGTATCTGCGCTCTGCTGAAGCCAGTTACCTTCGGAAAAAGAGTTGGT
AGCTCTTGATCCGGCAAACAAACCACCGCTGGTAGCGGTGGTTTTTTTGTTTGCAAGCAGCAGATTACGC
GCAGAAAAAAAGGATCTCAAGAAGATCCTTTGATCTTTTCTACGGGGTCTGACGCTCAGTGGAACGAAAA
CTCACGTTAAGGGATTTTGGTCATGAGATTATCAAAAAGGATCTTCACCTAGATCCTTTTAAATTAAAAA
TGAAGTTTTAAATCAATCTAAAGTATATATGAGTAAACTTGGTCTGACAGCGGCCGCAAATGCTAAACCA
CTGCAGTGGTTACCAGTGCTTGATCAGTGAGGCACCGATCTCAGCGATCTGCCTATTTCGTTCGTCCATA
GTGGCCTGACTCCCCGTCGTGTAGATCACTACGATTCGTGAGGGCTTACCATCAGGCCCCAGCGCAGCAA
TGATGCCGCGAGAGCCGCGTTCACCGGCCCCCGATTTGTCAGCAATGAACCAGCCAGCAGGGAGGGCCGA
GCGAAGAAGTGGTCCTGCTACTTTGTCCGCCTCCATCCAGTCTATGAGCTGCTGTCGTGATGCTAGAGTA
AGAAGTTCGCCAGTGAGTAGTTTCCGAAGAGTTGTGGCCATTGCTACTGGCATCGTGGTATCACGCTCGT
CGTTCGGTATGGCTTCGTTCAACTCTGGTTCCCAGCGGTCAAGCCGGGTCACATGATCACCCATATTATG
AAGAAATGCAGTCAGCTCCTTAGGGCCTCCGATCGTTGTCAGAAGTAAGTTGGCCGCGGTGTTGTCGCTC
ATGGTAATGGCAGCACTACACAATTCTCTTACCGTCATGCCATCCGTAAGATGCTTTTCCGTGACCGGCG
AGTACTCAACCAAGTCGTTTTGTGAGTAGTGTATACGGCGACCAAGCTGCTCTTGCCCGGCGTCTATACG
GGACAACACCGCGCCACATAGCAGTACTTTGAAAGTGCTCATCATCGGGAATCGTTCTTCGGGGCGGAAA
GACTCAAGGATCTTGCCGCTATTGAGATCCAGTTCGATATAGCCCACTCTTGCACCCAGTTGATCTTCAG
CATCTTTTACTTTCACCAGCGTTTCGGGGTGTGCAAAAACAGGCAAGCAAAATGCCGCAAAGAAGGGAAT
GAGTGCGACACGAAAATGTTGGATGCTCATACTCGTCCTTTTTCAATATTATTGAAGCATTTATCAGGGT
TACTAGTACGTCTCTCAAGGATAAGTAAGTAATATTAAGGTACGGGAGGTATTGGACAGGCCGCAATAAA
ATATCTTTATTTTCATTACATCTGTGTGTTGGTTTTTTGTGTGAATCGATAGTACTAACATACGCTCTCC
ATCAAAACAAAACGAAACAAAACAAACTAGCAAAATAGGCTGTCCCCAGTGCAAGTGCAGGTGCCAGAAC
ATTTCTCT
Features (pLannotate 1.2.2; 21 found; start..end, strand, type, name):
     47..71      +  protein_bind   attB1: mutant version of attB; recombination site for the Gateway® BP reaction BP Clonase™
     72..290     +  CDS            moxGFP (fragment): moxGFP is a basic (constitutively fluorescent) green fluorescent protein published in 2015, derived from Aequorea victoria. It is reported to be a rapidly-maturing monomer.
    272..292     -  protein_bind   attB4: mutant version of attB; core recombination site for the Gateway® BP reaction BP Clonase™
   1249..1269    +  protein_bind   attB3: mutant version of attB; core recombination site for the Gateway® BP reaction BP Clonase™
   1296..1314    +  promoter       T3 promoter: promoter for bacteriophage T3 RNA polymerase
   1378..1396    -  promoter       T7 promoter: promoter for bacteriophage T7 RNA polymerase
   1423..1443    -  protein_bind   attB2: mutant version of attB; core recombination site for the Gateway® BP reaction BP Clonase™
   1508..3160    +  CDS            luciferase: firefly luciferase synthetic luc2 version of the luciferase gene
   3164..3211    +  CDS            hCL1: non-ORF yeast peptide conferring ubiquitin-dependent degradation human codon-optimized
   3218..3334    +  CDS            hPEST: PEST degradation sequence from mouse ornithine decarboxylase human codon-optimized
   3383..3504    -  polyA_signal   SV40 poly(A) signal: SV40 polyadenylation signal
   3530..3661    -  CDS            LT_SV40 (fragment): Experimental evidence at protein level: Swiss-Prot protein existence level 1. Isoform 17kT antigen targets host RBL2 for degradation and promotes cell proliferation. Transactivates host cyclin A promoter through its J domain. From Simian virus 40 (SV40).
   3698..4055    +  promoter       SV40 promoter: SV40 enhancer and early promoter
   4086..5123    +  CDS            HygR: hygromycin B phosphotransferase confers resistance to hygromycin
   5147..5195    +  polyA_signal   poly(A) signal: synthetic polyadenylation signal
   5211..5342    +  CDS            TcR (fragment): tetracycline efflux protein; tet; confers resistance to tetracycline
   5522..6110    -  rep_origin     ori: high-copy-number ColE1/pMB1/pBR322/pUC origin of replication
   6310..7170    -  CDS            AmpR: β-lactamase confers resistance to ampicillin, carbenicillin, and related antibiotics
   7171..7212    -  promoter       AmpR promoter (fragment): bla
   7275..7323    +  polyA_signal   poly(A) signal: synthetic polyadenylation signal
   7337..7428    +  misc_feature   pause site: RNA polymerase II transcriptional pause signal from the human α2 globin gene
