[The description below was written by a language model from this plasmid's Addgene catalogue record and pLannotate feature annotations shown in this document.]
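Description:
pGL4_EGR1p-BC0132-luc2 is a 7,428-nt mammalian reporter plasmid built on the pGL4 luciferase backbone and assembled by Gateway cloning. It serves as a MAPK pathway sensor in a multiplexed, barcoded cell-based assay. It is propagated in E. coli as a high-copy plasmid through a ColE1/pUC-type origin, with ampicillin selection from AmpR. An SV40 enhancer/early promoter driving the hygromycin B phosphotransferase gene, followed by a synthetic poly(A) signal, allows selection of transfected mammalian cells. A synthetic poly(A) signal and an RNA polymerase II pause site sit upstream of the reporter region, a standard arrangement for limiting read-through transcription from the backbone into the sensor.

According to the record, the payload is an EGR1 promoter driving barcode BC0132 and a luciferase reporter. EGR1 is an immediate-early gene induced by MAPK/ERK signalling, so the promoter's activity reports pathway activation. The feature table does not annotate the promoter or the barcode. By position, the promoter probably lies in the unannotated stretch between the attB4 and attB3 sites, and the barcode probably lies between attB3 and attB2, where it would be flanked by the T3 and T7 promoter sequences, but this placement is an inference. A short moxGFP-like fragment between attB1 and attB4 looks like a remnant or spacer rather than a functional reporter. Downstream, the synthetic firefly luc2 coding sequence is fused to the hCL1 and hPEST degradation signals, which shorten the protein's half-life so that the signal follows transcriptional changes closely, and the unit ends in an SV40 poly(A) signal. Because the barcode is transcribed, many sensors can be pooled and read out together by sequencing, as in the drug-profiling platform in which this construct was used.
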