Addgene plasmid #227136: pGL4_EGR1p-BC0132-luc2
Purpose: Barcoded assay, MAPK sensor; barcode BC0132
Depositing lab: Michael Wehr. Depositing organization: Systasy Bioscience GmbH. Publication: Polypharmacological profiling across protein target families and cellular pathways using the multiplexed cell-based assay platform safetyProfiler reveals efficacy, potency and side effects of drugs. Popovic L, Brankatschk B, Palladino G, Rossner MJ, Wehr MC. Biomed Pharmacother. 2024 Nov;180:117523. doi: 10.1016/j.biopha.2024.117523. Epub 2024 Oct 14. PubMed 39405910.
Backbone
  Vector backbone: pGL4
  Vector type: Mammalian Expression
Growth in bacteria
  Bacterial resistance: Ampicillin, 100 μg/mL
  Growth temperature: 37°C
  Growth strain: DH5alpha
  Copy number: High Copy
Gene/Insert
  Gene/Insert name: EGR1 promoter driving barcode 0132 and a luciferase reporter gene
  Species: Synthetic
  Cloning method: Gateway Cloning
Terms and licenses: Academic/Nonprofit Terms; Industry Terms: Not Available to Industry
How to cite: pGL4_EGR1p-BC0132-luc2 was a gift from Michael Wehr (Addgene plasmid # 227136 ; http://n2t.net/addgene:227136 ; RRID:Addgene_227136)
